>Addgene plasmid #168154 | pMS21: pHelper(PmcCAST)_entry | addgene full sequence | sequence record 330723 | Addgene NGS Result
CCAGGTGGTTTTTTCGAAGGTTAAGTCAGTTGGGGAACTGCTTAACCTTCGATCAAACCACCTCCCCAGG
TGGTTTTTTCGTTTACAGGGCAAAAGATTACGCGCAGAAAAAAAGGATCTCAAGAAGATCCTTTGATCTT
TTCTACTGAACCGCTCTAGATTTCAGTGCAATTTATCTCTTCAAATGTAGCACCTGAAGTCAGCCCCATA
CGATATAAGTTGTAATTCTCATGTTAGTCATGCCCCGCGCCCACCGGAAGGAGCTGACTGGGTTGAAGGC
TCTCAAGGGCATCGGTCGAGATCCCGGTGCCTAATGAGTGAGCTAACTTACATTAATTGCGTTGCGCTCA
CTGCCCGCTTTCCAGTCGGGAAACCTGTCGTGCCAGCTGCATTAATGAATCGGCCAACGCGCGGGGAGAG
GCGGTTTGCGTATTGGGCGCCAGGGTGGTTTTTCTTTTCACCAGTGAGACGGGCAACAGCTGATTGCCCT
TCACCGCCTGGCCCTGAGAGAGTTGCAGCAAGCGGTCCACGCTGGTTTGCCCCAGCAGGCGAAAATCCTG
TTTGATGGTGGTTAACGGCGGGATATAACATGAGCTGTCTTCGGTATCGTCGTATCCCACTACCGAGATG
TCCGCACCAACGCGCAGCCCGGACTCGGTAATGGCGCGCATTGCGCCCAGCGCCATCTGATCGTTGGCAA
CCAGCATCGCAGTGGGAACGATGCCCTCATTCAGCATTTGCATGGTTTGTTGAAAACCGGACATGGCACT
CCAGTCGCCTTCCCGTTCCGCTATCGGCTGAATTTGATTGCGAGTGAGATATTTATGCCAGCCAGCCAGA
CGCAGACGCGCCGAGACAGAACTTAATGGGCCCGCTAACAGCGCGATTTGCTGGTGACCCAATGCGACCA
GATGCTCCACGCCCAGTCGCGTACCGTCTTCATGGGAGAAAATAATACTGTTGATGGGTGTCTGGTCAGA
GACATCAAGAAATAACGCCGGAACATTAGTGCAGGCAGCTTCCACAGCAATGGCATCCTGGTCATCCAGC
GGATAGTTAATGATCAGCCCACTGACGCGTTGCGCGAGAAGATTGTGCACCGCCGCTTTACAGGCTTCGA
CGCCGCTTCGTTCTACCATCGACACCACCACGCTGGCACCCAGTTGATCGGCGCGAGATTTAATCGCCGC
GACAATTTGCGACGGCGCGTGCAGGGCCAGACTGGAGGTGGCAACGCCAATCAGCAACGACTGTTTGCCC
GCCAGTTGTTGTGCCACGCGGTTGGGAATGTAATTCAGCTCCGCCATCGCCGCTTCCACTTTTTCCCGCG
TTTTCGCAGAAACGTGGCTGGCCTGGTTCACCACGCGGGAAACGGTCTGATAAGAGACACCGGCATACTC
TGCGACATCGTATAACGTTACTGGTTTCACATTCACCACCCTGAATTGACTCTCTTCCGGGCGCTATCAT
GCCATACCGCGAAAGGTTTTGCGCCATTCGATGGTGTCCGGGATCTCGACGCTCTCCCTTATGCGACTCC
TGCATTAGGAAATTAATACGACTCACTATAGGGGAATTGTGAGCGGATAACAATTCCCCTGTAGAAATAA
TTTTGTTTAACTTTAATAAGGAGATATACCATGGTGAGTCGTGGCTTTATGCCGTTAGGCGTTGCTCAAA
GAGACCTCTGGTCTCAGTGAGTCGTGGCTTTATGCCGTTAGGCGTTGCTCAAGATCCGAATTCGAGCTCG
GCGCGCCTGCAGGTCGACAAGCTTGCGGCCGCATAATGCTTAAGTCGAACAGAAAGTAATCGTATTGTAC
ACGGCCGCATAATCGAAATTAATACGACTCACTATAGGGGAATTGTGAGCGGATAACAATTCCCCATCTT
AGTATATTAGTTAAGTATAAGAAGGAGATATACATATGACAGCTATATTAATTCAAAGTGAGGAATATGT
AGACTTAACATTTAAGCTAAGAGGCGCACCGATTCCTCTTGACAACGGTTATCTTACCTACGCTGCCTTA
TCCCGTATTTGTCCCCCACTACATGAACTAAAGTCTATTGGGATTCATCCGATTGCTGGAATACCGACCA
GGAACAATTTGCTTGAGCTAACTGCTCAATCTCGTCTAAAAATTCGGATTTATCATCAGCAAATTCCTTT
AATTTATCCTTATTTAGCGGGTCAAGCTTTTCATATAGGTCAAAATTTTTATCAACTAGATATCCCCGAC
TACAAACCGTTAATTTCTTCAGAAAGTGTCTATTCCAGATTAGTGATAATTAAAGGGTTCCAAGACTCTA
CTAACTTTATTGAAGCTGTGCAACGGCAAATGGATAATTTAGGAATACAAGGAAAAATTGAACTTCTTAC
CCGACAAGATGGAACACCTCAACGAAGACAATTAACCATCAATAAAGAAGGGAAACAGTTTAAAGTTAGA
GGATTTGGCGTAAAAATCAGTGAACTCAATCCTGAAGATTCCTTAACCTTGCAAGAACAGGGAATTGGCG
GGAAACGAAAGATGATGTGTGGAATATTTGTCCCAGCGACTCGCAGCAAGGAAGAAGAGGAAACCTGATG
ATAGTCTCTACCCAACCCAAAATTTCCCTATCTCTCCATGCTGCGGATACGACAATAATGCACCGCGTCG
GAATGACCGGACTTTACATGACTTTAAAGCGATTGGAAAAGCAATATCCCTTATCTCGTCAACGGGGAGG
ACATATATCATGGTTTTTGACTGCTGATACTATTGAATTATTCTGGGAAGGAAGTGATTTCATCGCCTTA
TCTTGGTTAATTAATGAGTCTTTTCAATTAGATGATACAGGTTTAATTCATTTAGTAGGATTAGACAATG
ATCGAATAGATTTAAGGCAGAAAATCCATATTCATGAGGGAATATGCGGTGTTTTTCTACGTCTTAATAA
GTTTTATCAAGCAGGAGAGATAATTAACACTGAACTAAGGTTTGAAGAAAAACAAGTCGAGTATCAATAT
AAATCCCTAACTTGGTACGCACATCAAACCTTTGCAGAGAAGTTATGCGAGGCAGATACCCAACAACTCA
GACATGATTACATTCAAATAACCAGTTGGTTGTATTTAGGGGGAATTGTTCGCCATGCTCGGACGCAGAA
TACTACAAAACTAGAAGAGAAACCTGAATACGCTTTAGCATTATTATTTGTACCAGTAGTTTGTCATTAT
TGCTTACTTCATATACCATCAGAAGACTTAAAAGAAAGGAAACCCCATCGCTACTTGGTGGTGATTCCAG
AAATAAAGGATTTTGAAGACGCTTCTCAAAGGAGATGGCGATTACAGCAATTAGAAACTAAACAGTTTCA
TGTTAGTAGCCTTGGGGAAGCAGGATTACTTTATTACAGCTTAGACGATATTCAGCCTGAAGTGGCCTAC
TATCAAGCTTGTCAAGTTTGGTTATATGAAAAAACAAATAAAGCTTCTCGTCAACGGACATTGATGAGTA
TAGAAGAAATTAAAATTGATAAGAATATTTTAATCACTTATCAACAGGTGCAAAAATACTTTAAAACTAA
TTATCAGATAATTAAATATAAGCAAATTTTTATTAAGGTCAATCCGATTCGCTCCCTGATTGCTGATAAT
TTAGTGAAAGGAATCCATTGGTGGTCTAATTTTTGGGAAAAATTGGTGATAGAGGATTCAAAAGAATATT
TATTTAACCAGTTATTTTCCAATCGAGAAGGATTCATCATAATGGCAGAGAATAGTGAAGAAGACAAGCA
GTATCTTATTTTTATTAAGGTATTTCAGCAAGCTATGAAGGGCAACTTTGCTAAAATTTATGCCAAAACA
GAGGAAGGTAAAGATCCTCCAATTAAGAAGAAAGTTGAACGATTAAGGGCAGAGCTAAACTATTGTTATG
ATGAATTGTCGTTTAAGGAATATTTGTCTGACTTTTTAGTAAGAGGGGGATTAAATAAGTATTTTAATGA
GCATCAGGAAGAGATTGCACTACTAATTAAAAAATCACCTTGGCAAGAAATAAGAATTTGGTCATTGTTA
GCGATCGCCAGTTATAAACCCAAAGATAAACTCACTAATAGGGATGATAGTTCATTGTCAAACAATCAAA
AACTAGAAGAAGTGAATGATGACTCAGAAGAAGAATGACAGTAATATCCCAAATTATTATCTTTACGGAA
CAGTCCTCACTCGTTATGGTTTAGCTTCCTTAAATCATGACATTAGACGAGGAAATAAGACTATTCTGCA
AAAAGGCTATTGGAATAATGGTAAAATTCATTCTTTTGTAGGTTCAAGTGCAATTCGTTGGGCGTTACGT
TTTTATCTTCAAAAGCAAGGTTATTTAGTTAATCGAGTCTGGGATGAGGAAGAACATATTAATCGGTTAA
CAAGTGAAGATTTCGATCCAGAAAAATTTTATGATGATGATATTTTTGGGTTTGCTTTATTAGAGTCTGC
TGAAACAGAGGAGGACACTTCAACAACAAAGAGAAAAAAGAAACAAACAAAGACCAGCACTCCTAATCAG
CGAATGGGTGCTTTAGGGATGAATATGGCTGTTTCGCTAACGCCTTATGATGGTGCAGTTAAGTTAGGGG
CAAAAAGTGGCAGAGAGAAGGATAGTACATCTCTCCATTTTACAGAATATCATGCAACTCGATATCAATA
TTATTTTGGAATTGATGCCACTCATCTCAAAGATTTTTCGCGGATTTTACCTATGATAGATGGGATTATG
AATCTGCCCAAGGTAGGAGGGAGTAGTAATATTTTTAATTATCCTTTCTGTCCCGATAGTTTGGTATTTC
AATGGACAAATCATTTTGCTTCATATATTTCCTATTGCTTTGAATATTGCGATCCTAAGAGTAAGGAAGC
AAAACTTTCACAAGAGTTTATAGATGAAGTGGAATGCGGACAGATTGACCCTAGTAAATTGTGGATTGGG
GGAACAATTGTTAAGGATTTACAGCAATTGGATAATTTTGAAAGTTCCCCTTTGAACAAGGCGCATATTT
ATCGTAATCGAAATGAAATGATTGAAGCTTTGAAAACAGTCATTAAAAGAGATTTGGGCTTGGAAGAATC
AAAATGATTGCACCATTAATTCTCTATTTGGATGTTCCATTTACGACTTTTCGGGAGTCCCATGCAAGGG
AAATGGGAAAAACCTATCCTGTTCCTCCTCCAGCGACAGTGTATGGGATGTTGTTGTCTTTGGTAGGAGA
AACGAATGTCTATCGCCACTGTGGGGTAGAATTGGCCATTGCAATGTTATCTAGCCCCAAAAAGTCGCGA
ATTTTGCGTCAAATGAGACGGTTTAAGAATGCTGATTTTAGCCATCCAGAGAATGTTATTCCCTGTTATC
AAGAAATTTTGTCTAATCTGAAGTGTTTGATTTGGGTTCGTTCTGACGAGGAAAAGATACAACCAAGTTT
AAGGGAGAGGATACAGTTAGCGTTTGACCATCCTGAGCTAGTAAGACGGTTTGGTTGTTTATTTTTGGGA
GAAAGTGACCAGTTGATTAAAACGATCAAACTTGCAAGGGAAGATTATCTAGAGGGAGTGAGACAGTGGG
CGATTAGAGATAATCGAGGCAGGTTAACTTTACCCTATTGGGTTGACCATGTGGGGTCAAGAAATACCCG
ATTTTTGAGGTATCGGATTGAGGAAATGGATAGATTATCACCTCCTGATTTAGCCTGGACAATGGTTCAA
TCTCCGATTTGACCTAGGCTGCTGCCACCGCTGAGCAATAACTAGCATAACCCCTTGGGGCCTCTAAACG
GGTCTTGAGGGGTTTTTTGCTGAAACCTCAGGCATTTGAGAAGCACACGGTCACACTGCTTCCGGTAGTC
AATAAACCGGTAAACCAGCAATAGACATAAGCGGCTATTTAACGACCCTCGGGATCTCGACGCTCTCCCT
TATGCGACTCCTGCATTAGGAAATTAATACGACTCACTATAGGGGAATTGTGAGCGGATAACAATTCCCC
TGTAGAAATAATTTTGTTTAACTTTAATAAGGAGATATACCATGAAAGAGCAATTTGAACAATGGGTTGC
TCGCCTTCAAATATCCGAGGCAGGGCAAAAAATTATTGAGAAAGTTCGCTCATCTGAGCCATCCCGTCGC
GTTGGTGGCGGTAGCAAGAATGTTTCGGGACGCTACCCTAGTCGCAAGATGGGAGTCACGATTCAATTTG
AGTCTCATCGGGTTGAACTGCCAATTATCTATCAGTTAGAACATGATAAAGATGTTCTAGAATTCTACGA
TCAACCACCGCAAATTAAACTTGACTATCAAGCAAGTAACGGACGTAGATTAGGCGTTTTACACACCCCA
GATTTATTTGTCATCCGAACCAATTCGGCTGGTTGGGAAGAGTGTAAAACTGAGCAGGATTTGAAAAAAC
TAGCAGAGAAAAACCCCAATCGTTACTTTTACTCTGAAGAAAATAATCAATGGCATTCCTTGCCAGGAGA
AGTTTATGCTAACCAGTTTGGGCTTTATCACCGCATTCATTCAGATCGCGAAATCAATTGGGTTCTGCAA
CGTAATTTGCAATTTTTAGAAGATTATTATCGCTCAGAATCTCTAGTAGTGGAAGAAGCGATCGCTCAAT
CATTACTTGCAATTGTGTCATCTCAACCAGGAATCACTTTAGCAGAATTACTCAATCGGTCAACAGGAGC
TAAATCTGACGATATCTACACCTTAATTATTCAAGAGCAAATCTATATTGATTTAAATGCTACACCACTA
GCTGAACCAGAAAGATGTCTAATCTTCCGTGACGAGCAAACTGCTAGTGCTTATAGATTAATGGTTGAGC
AACCAAGTGTAAGTCTTCCGGCTATCTCTCCTGTAGTCAATATTGTTACTGGAGCAACTGTTAGTTGGGA
CGGCAAAGGTTTAAATATCATCCATGTTGGAGAAACAGAGGTTATACTTGGCGCAGAAAATAATCAGTTA
ATTGAACTCAAAAAAGCTATATTTGAGAATCTGGTTCGCCAAGGAAAAATCACAAGTCTCCAAACACCAG
AAAAAACAGCTATTAGCACAGAATCTTGGCAGCGATTTCATCAAGCTAGTCCTGAAGACCAAGCAGAAGC
CCTTGAACGCTACAAAACTATCGAACCTTACTTAAACGGACATCCTCCAGAAAACGAAACAATACCAGCC
CGTACCATTCGTCACTGGAAAGCTAAATATTTAATTGCAATTCAAAAATACGGTTGCGGCTACATTGGGC
TTTTGTCCCATCGCAGTGTCAAAGGTAATCGACAGCGCAAGCTGCCCGAAGACACCTTAGCAATTATGGA
GAAGTTTATTTTAGAAGACTATGAAACTCTTAAACAAAAAAGAATGTGGGAGGTTCACGCGGCTTTAGTT
CGAGCTTGCGAAGAAGCTGGTGTAATTGCTCCGAGCTATAAAGCATTTACCAAAGAAGTACAACGCCGGA
CTGGTTACGAACAGACTAAAAAACGCCAAGGTCGTCGTGCCGCTTATCAGCATGAATCCTTCTATTGGGA
GCTTGCTATAACTACCCCAAGACACGGCGATCGCCCTTTTGAAATTGGGCATATAGATCATACTGAGTTA
GATGTAGAGCTAGTTTGCTCTGATACAGGTCGCAATCTTGGCAGACCTTGGGCAACATTTCTCGTAGATG
CTTATTCACGGCGATTGCTGGCAGTTTACCTAACGTTTGACTCACCCTCATATCGTTCTTGCTTAATGGT
GCTAAGAATTTGTGTCAAGCGTCATGGCAGGCTTCCCCAAATTGTAGTGGTAGATAACGGTGCAGAGTTT
CACAGCGTTTACTTTGAAACACTACTAGCTACTTTTGAATGTACAAAAAAGCAAAGACCCCCAGCCAAAG
CTCGTTTTGGTTCGGTTTGCGAACGCCTATTTGGAACTTCCAATACTCAATTTGTCCATAACTTACTTGG
TAATACACAAATCACTCGTAATGTCCGCCAAGTCACTAAGTCAGTTAACCCTAAAAATCTAGCTGTATGG
ACACTTGGTTTACTTTATGAATATCTTTGTGCTTGGGCTTACGAAGTTTATGATACAGACGAACATCCGG
CACTTTTCCAGAGTCCGAGGGATGCGTTTGCTGCGGGTATGGCGATTGGAGGCAGTCGGGTTCACCGCAT
GATTCCTTACGATGAAAACTTTCAGATTCTTACCCTACCTACAACCTCAGAGGGAAAAGCAAAAGTTCAA
GTTGGACGCGGCATAAAAATTAACTACATATACTACTGGTCTAATAGTTTCCGCGATCCTCAAATTGAAA
ATACCTCTGTGCAGATAAGATACGACCCGTTTAATATTGGCATCGCTTACGCCTTTGTTCGAGGACAGTG
GGTACAGTGTATCTCTCAATATTATGCAGAACTCCAAGGTCGTTCAGAAAAAGAACTGAAGTTAGCTAGT
ATCGAGTTACGCAAACACTATTCAAATCATACACAACAATCTAAAGTTTCGGCTAAGAATTTAGCAGAAT
TTTTAGCATCGGTAGAAGCTCAAGAAGCTCTATTAGAACAGCGTTCCTATGATGCAGAAGTTAAGGAAGT
CTTTAGGGTAATCGAGGGTGGAAAAGCGACAACAAGCCGTAACGAAGAACCAAAACTTATTCAAGTTACT
TTTGCCAATACCGATTTTCAAGCGGATGAAGATGAAGCGATCGTCCCAGAAACACTTGTAGTGTATGAGG
AGTTTTAACTATGACAAAATCTACTGGATTTCCGCTTGAACTCCTCACACGGCCTGCTACAGAAAGGCTT
GCTTACTTTGAAAATTACACCGTAGCGCATCCTCGACTTAAAGAAGTCTATGAAATTCTCATGCGAACGA
TTGCCGAACCAGCAGGAGCTTCATTTATCTTTGTTTACGGTGCTAGTGGTGTTGGTAAAACAACTTTGCG
ACTCCGCGTTGAGCAGAAATTAACAGAACTAGCATTACCTAAATTGGAAAGCGATCGCGCTCGTGTTCCT
GTTGTTGGTATTGAAGCTATAGCGCCAGAATCGAGATACTTCAACTGGAAAGAATACTACACACGCGCCT
TAATTACTTTGGAAGAACCATTAATCGATCACAAGTTTGATTACGGTGTGCGTGGTATCTCTCGCGATAA
TTTTGGCAAAATTAATGTTGAGTCGAAAGTAGTTGCACCTGCTCTACGCAGAGCTTTAGAAAATGCTCTC
ATCCATCGTCATCCAGACGTATTTTTTGTAGATGAAGCACAACATTTTGGTAAGGTGGCAAGCGGATACA
AACTACAAGATCAATTAGACTGTCTCAAATCTTTAGCAAATATGACAGGCATCTTGCACTGTCTATTAGG
AACATACGAACTACTTACATTCCGTAATTTGAGCGGTCAACTCTCACGTCGTAGTGTTGATATTCATTTC
CGCCGTTATTGTGCTGATAGCCCAGAAGATGTACAGGCTTTTAAGAGTGTGTTGTTAACTTTTCAACAGC
ATCTGCCACTAGCAGAAACTCCAAATTTAGTCGATCATTGGGAATATTTTTACGAACGTACTTTAGGATG
TATTGGCACACTGAAAGATTGGCTGAAGCGTGTTCTTAGTGATGCTTTGGATCGAGAAGCAACAACAATC
ACTCTCAAAGATTTACAAAAACGTGCTTTGTCGGTTGCTCAGTGTCAGAAAATGTTCAAGGAAATTCAAG
AGGGTGAACGACAATTATCTGAAACAGAAGCAGATGTGCAAAACTTACGCTCTGCATTAGGACTTGGCGC
AAAACCAATTGTGCTACCCGAAGAAACCCCAAAAACTACTCGTCCGCCAGGAAAGGTTGGCAAACGCAAA
CCTAAAAGAGATCCCATCGGAGTGCAGCAAGATGTTAGCTAGTGTATTAGAAACATACGAATCTTGGAAT
TTAAAAAAGCCATTAATTCCACAACGTAGTCGCCTCTATCAACCTCAACCTGTAGGTATTGGGACTCCTT
ACATAGAGAGTTTAACAGGTTATATCACACGGATAGCAGAGTTGCATGGAGTTCTTCCAGGAGTCTTGAT
GACTAGAGAAATTGCTCCGCTTGTCAATAAAATATATTTCCAAAATGGAGCTAATCGAGGTTTTCGTGAA
ATATTCAACCGTAGTCAAGCGTTAAATGGCATGGGAGAGATGGCAGCAGATTTAGTTCAAGTGTTGCAAA
AATTGACGCTTAGAGATGACTTGCGTTTTTTAACCATGCTGTTTTGGTCTAACATTTTGACTCCACGCAA
TTTATTTCGTACCAGAAAAGCTTGGTGTCCAATTTGTTATCAAGAGCGGCATCAAAATGGGCTGGTAGTC
TATGAGCAATTGCTTTGGACAATTAACCTAATTACAATTTGCCCGCAGCATCAAAAACCCTTGGTTGAAC
TTTGCCCTCACTGTAATCATGAATCACCTTTGTTAAACTGGCGCTCAAGACCTGGTTACTGTTCAAAGTG
TGGAGAGTGGTTAGGCGCAAATCAATGCCTTAAGACATTTACAGATGGTGAAGGATCAATAAAATTACAG
TTGGAGTGGCAGTATTGGACTGCCAATGTTGTAGGAGAGCTAATTTTAGCTTCTCAATGCTTTGAATCTG
CCCCATCAAAAGAAAATATTACAAAATCATTAAATATAGTTATTGATAAAGTTGCGGAAAATAATGCAGC
TGCATTTTCTCGTCTTATTGGAGTACCAAAAAATAGTTTGTGGATGTGGCAGTCTACTAAAACCTTGCCA
GAGCTAAATACACTTCTGAAAATTTGTTACGAATTAGAGATATCGTTGGTAGAATTTCTTACTCCAAAAA
ATCTAATTACTAAATCTTTTACAAAAATCTCGCAGAAGCACCTCCAACTTTCTCGCACACCAAGGGTATC
TCCAAAATCTTTCGACCAATATCAAGTAAAAGATGCTTTATTAGCAATACTTGCAGGTAATGAAGAACCA
CCACCAACAATGGAAGAAGTTGGAAAGCGTTTAGGTCATCACAACAGAACTATTTCTAGACACTTTCCAG
ATTTGTGTAGTGCTATTTCTGCTAAATGTCGTAATTACAATAAAGCTTGCCGTCTCAAAAGCATAGAAAA
ACTTTGCAGCGAAGTTAGAGAGATTGTCCTTAGCCTTAATGCTCAGGGTGTGTATCCCACAGAAGGTCGT
GTTTGTGAATTAATGCCAAATCCGGGGTGTTTTAGATATAAACAAGTCCGCGCTGCTTTTAATGATGCAC
GACGTGAGTTTGGTTTGTAACTTAAGTCGAACAGAAAGTAATCGTATTGTACACGGCCGCATAATCGAAA
TTAATACGACTCACTATAGGGGAATTGTGAGCGGATAACAATTCCCCATCTTAGTATATTAGTTAAGTAT
AAGAAGGAGATATACATGACTATTTACTCAGAACATTGGAGCCTAAATCCTCTAGAAATCCCGCAACGGA
GTCGGTTATTTTCTCTTGAACCTGTGGCAGTGGGAACTCCCTATGCAGAAAGTCTTAGTAGCTATCTCCA
TCGTTTAGCGCAGGCGCATTGTTTAACCTCTGAGAAGCTCGTTATGGGAGAAATTGCGCCACTTATTCTC
AAAGATGAGGATAAATCTGAGCTATTGTCAAAAAATCTGAGTCACCTATTGGGAAATAGCGACGCTAAAC
CGGCTATTAACGGAATGCGAGAAATGACAGAAAAGTTAGTCACTGTCTTAGAAGAGTTAACAATGCGTCA
GGATTTACGCTTTTTGACCCTTTTAAGCTGGAAAGGAATGATTTATGACAAGGGATTATTTCGGAACTAT
CGCGCTTGGTGTCCTTGTTGTTGTGAAGAGTGGATGCAGAAGAACAAAACTATCTATGAACCATTATCAT
GGTCATTTAAGGACGTAGAATTTTGTTTGATTCACAAACAGCGATTAATAGAAGAATGTTCTCATTGTGG
TGCCCGTTTACCTGTGATGGCTAGGCTTTCACCTGCGGGATTTTGTTCTCGTTGTTACGGGTGGTTAGGA
CAGGAAATTAAAGGCGAAGAAGAAATAGAGAAATATCGAGTTAATATTCAAGGAATTAGCGAATTAATTG
CACTTACTCCCCAATTAGGTTATAAACCCATCCCGATCGAGTTAACCCGAAAATTACAATTGATTTTGTT
AGTGTTTGAACAAGCAATTGGAAAGGATGTGAAGTTATTGGGAGATTTAGGAGGAATCATGGAATCGTTG
AGGATAGCCTCAACAACAAATCAAAGTCAACCTTATCATTTGGTGAAGTTGATTATTCCTGTGTGCGAGA
AGGCGAAGATTAGTGTATTCCAGTTGTTTGGGTCAGATTTTAAGGAATTGGGCAAGATATTGTTCGGGAA
TTTTAGTCTGGAATTAAAGTTATAGTTAATTAACCTAGGCTGCTGCCACCGCTGAGCAATAACTAGCATA
ACCCCTTGGGGCCTCTAAACGGGTCTTGAGGGGTTTTTTGCTGAAACCTCAGGCATTTGAGAAGCACACG
GTCACACTGCTTCCGGTAGTGCCCTGAACCGACGACCGGGTCATCGTGGCCGGATCTTGCGGCCCCTCGG
CTTGAACGAATTGTTAGACATTATTTGCCGACTACCTTGGTGATCTCGCCTTTCACGTAGTGGACAAATT
CTTCCAACTGATCTGCGCGCGAGGCCAAGCGATCTTCTTCTTGTCCAAGATAAGCCTGTCTAGCTTCAAG
TATGACGGGCTGATACTGGGCCGGCAGGCGCTCCATTGCCCAGTCGGCAGCGACATCCTTCGGCGCGATT
TTGCCGGTTACTGCGCTGTACCAAATGCGGGACAACGTAAGCACTACATTTCGCTCATCGCCAGCCCAGT
CGGGCGGCGAGTTCCATAGCGTTAAGGTTTCATTTAGCGCCTCAAATAGATCCTGTTCAGGAACCGGATC
AAAGAGTTCCTCCGCCGCTGGACCTACCAAGGCAACGCTATGTTCTCTTGCTTTTGTCAGCAAGATAGCC
AGATCAATGTCGATCGTGGCTGGCTCGAAGATACCTGCAAGAATGTCATTGCGCTGCCATTCTCCAAATT
GCAGTTCGCGCTTAGCTGGATAACGCCACGGAATGATGTCGTCGTGCACAACAATGGTGACTTCTACAGC
GCGGAGAATCTCGCTCTCTCCAGGGGAAGCCGAAGTTTCCAAAAGGTCGTTGATCAAAGCTCGCCGCGTT
GTTTCATCAAGCCTTACGGTCACCGTAACCAGCAAATCAATATCACTGTGTGGCTTCAGGCCGCCATCCA
CTGCGGAGCCGTACAAATGTACGGCCAGCAACGTCGGTTCGAGATGGCGCTCGATGACGCCAACTACCTC
TGATAGTTGAGTCGATACTTCGGCGATCACCGCTTCCCTCATACTCTTCCTTTTTCAATATTATTGAAGC
ATTTATCAGGGTTATTGTCTCATGAGCGGATACATATTTGAATGTATTTAGAAAAATAAACAAATAGCTA
GCTCACTCGGTCGCTACGCTCCGGGCGTGAGACTGCGGCGGGCGCTGCGGACACATACAAAGTTACCCAC
AGATTCCGTGGATAAGCAGGGGACTAACATGTGAGGCAAAACAGCAGGGCCGCGCCGGTGGCGTTTTTCC
ATAGGCTCCGCCCTCCTGCCAGAGTTCACATAAACAGACGCTTTTCCGGTGCATCTGTGGGAGCCGTGAG
GCTCAACCATGAATCTGACAGTACGGGCGAAACCCGACAGGACTTAAAGATCCCCACCGTTTCCGGCGGG
TCGCTCCCTCTTGCGCTCTCCTGTTCCGACCCTGCCGTTTACCGGATACCTGTTCCGCCTTTCTCCCTTA
CGGGAAGTGTGGCGCTTTCTCATAGCTCACACACTGGTATCTCGGCTCGGTGTAGGTCGTTCGCTCCAAG
CTGGGCTGTAAGCAAGAACTCCCCGTTCAGCCCGACTGCTGCGCCTTATCCGGTAACTGTTCACTTGAGT
CCAACCCGGAAAAGCACGGTAAAACGCCACTGGCAGCAGCCATTGGTAACTGGGAGTTCGCAGAGGATTT
GTTTAGCTAAACACGCGGTTGCTCTTGAAGTGTGCGCCAAAGTCCGGCTACACTGGAAGGACAGATTTGG
TTGCTGTGCTCTGCGAAAGCCAGTTACCACGGTTAAGCAGTTCCCCAACTGACTTAACCTTCGATCAAAC
CACCTCC
Features (pLannotate 1.2.2; 24 found; start..end, strand, type, name):
     41..138     -  rep_origin     CloDF13 ori (fragment): Plasmids containing the CloDF13 (CDF) origin of replication can be propagated in E. coli cells that contain additional plasmids with compatible origins.
    235..299     -  CDS            TcR (fragment): tetracycline efflux protein; tet; confers resistance to tetracycline
    314..335     -  protein_bind   CAP binding site: CAP binding activates transcription in the presence of cAMP. E. coli catabolite activator protein
    348..1430    -  CDS            lacI: lac repressor; lacI; The lac repressor binds to the lac operator to inhibit transcription in E. coli. This inhibition can be relieved by adding lactose or isopropyl-β-D-thiogalactopyranoside (IPTG).
   1431..1508    -  promoter       lacI promoter: lacI
   1516..1551    -  CDS            TcR (fragment): tetracycline efflux protein; tet; confers resistance to tetracycline
   1554..1572    +  promoter       T7 promoter: promoter for bacteriophage T7 RNA polymerase
   1573..1597    +  protein_bind   lac operator: The lac repressor binds to the lac operator to inhibit transcription in E. coli. This inhibition can be relieved by adding lactose or isopropyl-β-D-thiogalactopyranoside (IPTG). lac repressor encoded by lacI
   1612..1634    +  RBS            RBS: efficient ribosome binding site from bacteriophage T7 gene 10 (Olins and Rangwala, 1989)
   1840..1858    +  promoter       T7 promoter: promoter for bacteriophage T7 RNA polymerase
   1859..1883    +  protein_bind   lac operator: The lac repressor binds to the lac operator to inhibit transcription in E. coli. This inhibition can be relieved by adding lactose or isopropyl-β-D-thiogalactopyranoside (IPTG). lac repressor encoded by lacI
   5757..5774    +  CDS            SET1 (fragment): solubility-enhancement tag derived from T7 phage gene 10B
   5782..5829    +  terminator     T7 terminator: transcription terminator for bacteriophage T7 RNA polymerase
   5937..5972    -  CDS            TcR (fragment): tetracycline efflux protein; tet; confers resistance to tetracycline
   5975..5993    +  promoter       T7 promoter: promoter for bacteriophage T7 RNA polymerase
   5994..6018    +  protein_bind   lac operator: The lac repressor binds to the lac operator to inhibit transcription in E. coli. This inhibition can be relieved by adding lactose or isopropyl-β-D-thiogalactopyranoside (IPTG). lac repressor encoded by lacI
   6033..6055    +  RBS            RBS: efficient ribosome binding site from bacteriophage T7 gene 10 (Olins and Rangwala, 1989)
  11342..11360   +  promoter       T7 promoter: promoter for bacteriophage T7 RNA polymerase
  11361..11385   +  protein_bind   lac operator: The lac repressor binds to the lac operator to inhibit transcription in E. coli. This inhibition can be relieved by adding lactose or isopropyl-β-D-thiogalactopyranoside (IPTG). lac repressor encoded by lacI
  12428..12445   +  CDS            SET1 (fragment): solubility-enhancement tag derived from T7 phage gene 10B
  12453..12500   +  terminator     T7 terminator: transcription terminator for bacteriophage T7 RNA polymerase
  12621..13412   -  CDS            SmR: aminoglycoside adenylyltransferase (Murphy, 1985); aadA; confers resistance to spectinomycin and streptomycin
  13413..13504   -  promoter       AmpR promoter: bla
  13552..16      -  rep_origin     CloDF13 ori (fragment) (across the origin): Plasmids containing the CloDF13 (CDF) origin of replication can be propagated in E. coli cells that contain additional plasmids with compatible origins.
