[The description below was written by a language model from this plasmid's Addgene catalogue record and pLannotate feature annotations shown in this document.]
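Description:
pMS21: pHelper(PmcCAST)_entry is a bacterial expression plasmid of about 14.2 kb built on the pCDFDuet-1 backbone. It supplies the protein and guide RNA components of the CRISPR-associated transposon (CAST) system from Peltigera membranacea cyanobiont 210A. It replicates from the CloDF13 (CDF) origin, a low-copy origin compatible with other common origins, so the helper can be maintained in E. coli alongside additional plasmids. Selection is by spectinomycin through the aadA (SmR) gene, which is driven by the AmpR promoter. The backbone also carries lacI with its own promoter.

The annotated sequence shows four T7 promoter/lac operator units, two of them followed by the T7 gene 10 ribosome binding site, arranged as two blocks that each end in a T7 terminator. This layout matches the four catalogued inserts: a minimal PmcCAST CRISPR array, the Cascade genes (Cas6, Cas8, Cas7 and Cas5), the transposition genes (TnsAB, TnsC and TnsD), and PmcTniQ. The automated feature table does not annotate these coding regions, however, so the record does not confirm which promoter drives which insert. Because the lac repressor occupies the operators, expression should be IPTG-inducible in hosts that provide T7 RNA polymerase. The short TcR and SET1 hits are small fragment matches, probably backbone remnants rather than functional elements.

As the "entry" version, the CRISPR array contains two BsaI sites so that a chosen spacer can be inserted by Golden Gate-style cloning. The resulting plasmid programs RNA-guided targeting, and the presence of both TnsD and TniQ fits its origin in a study of dual homing modes of CRISPR-associated transposons.
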