Addgene plasmid #168154: pMS21: pHelper(PmcCAST)_entry
Purpose: Inducible expression of PmcCAST proteins. Two BsaI sites for spacer cloning.
Depositing lab: Feng Zhang. Depositing organization: Broad Institute. Publication: Dual modes of CRISPR-associated transposon homing. Saito M, Ladha A, Strecker J, Faure G, Neumann E, Altae-Tran H, Macrae RK, Zhang F. Cell. 2021 Apr 29;184(9):2441-2453.e18. doi: 10.1016/j.cell.2021.03.006. Epub 2021 Mar 25. PubMed 33770501.
Backbone
  Vector backbone: pCDFDuet-1
  Backbone manufacturer: Millipore Sigma
  Vector type: Bacterial Expression
Growth in bacteria
  Bacterial resistance: Spectinomycin, 50 μg/mL
  Growth temperature: 37°C
  Growth strain: NEB Stable
  Copy number: Low Copy
Gene/Insert 1
  Gene/Insert name: PmcCAST minimal CRISPR array
  Species: Peltigera membranacea cyanobiont 210A
Gene/Insert 2
  Gene/Insert name: PmcCAST Cascade proteins (Cas6, Cas8, Cas7 and Cas5)
  Species: Peltigera membranacea cyanobiont 210A
Gene/Insert 3
  Gene/Insert name: PmcCAST Tns proteins (TnsAB, TnsC and TnsD)
  Species: Peltigera membranacea cyanobiont 210A
Gene/Insert 4
  Gene/Insert name: PmcTniQ
  Species: Peltigera membranacea cyanobiont 210A
Terms and licenses: Academic/Nonprofit Terms; Industry Terms: Not Available to Industry
How to cite: pMS21: pHelper(PmcCAST)_entry was a gift from Feng Zhang (Addgene plasmid # 168154 ; http://n2t.net/addgene:168154 ; RRID:Addgene_168154)
